>Addgene plasmid #28066 | Encephalopsin (Opn3)_L (OZ541) | depositor partial sequence | sequence record 13280 | Author sequence
TCTAGACCCGGGGAGCGCCCCTTCCAGTGTCGCATTTGCATGCGGAACTTTTCGACGAAGGCCCACCTTC
ACGTCCATACCCGTACTCATACCGGTGAAAAACCGTTTCAGTGTCGGATCTGTATGCGAAATTTCTCCGT
GCGGCACAACTTGACCCGCCATCTACGTACGCACACCGGCGAGAAGCCATTCCAATGCCGAATATGCATG
GGCAACTTCAGTCGGAGCGACCACCTGAGCCTGCACCTAAAAACCCACCTGAGGGGATCC
