>Addgene plasmid #28066 | Encephalopsin (Opn3)_L (OZ541) | addgene partial sequence | sequence record 34365 | 28066 with OK-61 (5' GGGTAGTACGATGACGGAACCTGTC 3')
CATTGTGCAAAGGCCCTGAGAAAAATCCAAGCCTTTGGCGGCCGCTGAACTACAAAGACGATGATGACAA
ATCTAGACCCGGGGAGCGCCCCTTCCAGTGTCGCATTTGCATGCGGAACTTTTCGACGAAGGCCCACCTT
CACGTCCATACCCGTACTCATACCGGTGAAAAACCGTTTCAGTGTCGGATCTGTATGCGAAATTTCTCCG
TGCGGCACAACTTGACCCGCCATCTACGTACGCACACCGGCGAGAAGCCATTCCAATGCCGAATATGCAT
GGGCAACTTCAGTCGGAGCGACCACCTGAGCCTGCACCTAAAAACCCACCTGAGGGGATCCTCTGCACAG
TAGTAACTAGAGACTAGAAAAAGGCCGACAAGTCCCGCTCCGCTGAAGATCCTGGCGTAATAGCGAAGAG
GCCCGCACCGATCGCCCTTCCCAACAGTTGCGCAGCCTGAATGGCGAATGGG
[124 nt withheld, positions 473-596]
C
[91 nt withheld, positions 598-688]
A
[49 nt withheld, positions 690-738]
CCTTTGACGTTGGAGTCCACGTTCTTTTAATAGTGGACTCTTGTTTCCAAACTGGAACAACACTTTAACC
CTATCTCGGTCTATTCTTTTGATTTATAAGGGAATTTGCCGATTTCGGCCTATTGGTTAAAAAATGAGCC
TGATTTAACAAAAATTTAACGCGAATTTTTACAAAT
