[The description below was written by a language model from this plasmid's Addgene catalogue record.]
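Description:
Encephalopsin (Opn3)_L (OZ541) is a low-copy bacterial plasmid built on the MG414 backbone (about 5.5 kb without insert) and catalogued as a zebrafish targeting reagent. It is selected with kanamycin and is meant to be maintained in an E. coli strain carrying the lacIq allele of the lac repressor. This requirement suggests that insert expression is under lac-type control, although the record does not name the promoter, the origin of replication or any other backbone features.

The payload is a roughly 270 bp engineered zinc finger array, cloned between XbaI and BamHI sites that both remain intact so the array can be excised again. It does not contain any opn3 (opsin 3, panopsin) sequence. Instead, it encodes a DNA-binding domain that recognises the "left" nine-base-pair half-site of a target within the zebrafish opn3 gene. The array comes from the OPEN (oligomerized pool engineering) selection approach, and it gave about 8.6-fold activation on its intended half-site in a bacterial two-hybrid assay.

The plasmid is a source clone rather than a finished nuclease. To be useful, the array has to be subcloned into a zinc finger nuclease expression vector that supplies the FokI cleavage domain. It must also be paired with the complementary "right" array, Encephalopsin (Opn3)_R (OZ542), because FokI needs to dimerise across the two half-sites to cut. The resulting ZFN pair is intended to introduce targeted mutations at the opn3 locus in zebrafish. The depositor notes that the array had not yet been tested for nuclease activity at the endogenous locus.
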