Addgene plasmid #28066: Encephalopsin (Opn3)_L (OZ541)
Depositing lab: Keith Joung. Depositing organization: Massachusetts General Hospital. Publication: Rapid "open-source" engineering of customized zinc-finger nucleases for highly efficient gene modification. Maeder ML, Thibodeau-Beganny S, Osiak A, Wright DA, Anthony RM, Eichtinger M, Jiang T, Foley JE, Winfrey RJ, Townsend JA, Unger-Wallace E, Sander JD, Muller-Lerch F, Fu F, Pearlberg J, Goebel C, Dassie JP, Pruett-Miller SM, Porteus MH, Sgroi DC, Iafrate AJ, Dobbs D, McCray PB, Cathomen T, Voytas DF, Joung JK. Mol Cell. 2008 Jul 25. 31(2):294-301. 10.1016/j.molcel.2008.06.016 PubMed 18657511.
Backbone
  Vector backbone: MG414
  Backbone size w/o insert (bp): 5493
  Vector type: Zebrafish Targeting
Growth in bacteria
  Bacterial resistance: Kanamycin, 50 μg/mL
  Growth temperature: 37°C
  Growth strain: XL1 Blue
  Growth instructions: Requires a bacterial strain such as XL1 Blue, that expresses the lacIq allele of lac repressor
  Copy number: Low Copy
Gene/Insert
  Gene/Insert name: Zinc finger array targeting Encephalopsin (Opn3) (alt names: Opn3; opsin 3; panopsin)
  Species: D. rerio (zebrafish)
  Insert size (bp): 270
  GenBank ID: ENSDARG00000052775
  Entrez Gene: opn3
  Cloning method: Restriction Enzyme; 5′ cloning site XbaI (not destroyed); 3′ cloning site BamHI (not destroyed)
  Sequencing primers: 5′ OK.61 GGGTAGTACGATGACGGAACCTGTC
Terms and licenses: Academic/Nonprofit Terms; Industry Terms: Not Available to Industry
Depositor comments: This plasmid encodes a zinc finger array targeting half of a target sequence in the zebrafish gene Encephalopsin (Opn3)(see below). Please note that this plasmid does NOT contain the Encephalopsin (Opn3) sequence. Users must order the complementary plasmid Encephalopsin (Opn3)_R (OZ542) [Addgene plasmid 28067] in order to create a zinc finger nuclease (ZFN) pair to introduce targeted mutations into this specific zebrafish gene. Users will also need to clone the zinc finger (ZF) insert of this plasmid into a zinc finger nuclease (ZFN) vector to express a FOKI fusion product. Examples of possible ZFN expression vectors that can be used are: pST1374 (Addgene plasmid 13426), pMLM290 (Addgene plasmid 21872), pMLM292 (Addgene plasmid 21873), pMLM800 (Addgene plasmid 27202) and pMLM802 (Addgene plasmid 27203). This zinc finger array was tested for binding activity to the sequence 5'-TGGGATGGA-3' in a bacterial two hybrid assay, and resulted in 8.58 fold activation. However, this array has not yet been tested for activity as a zinc finger nuclease (i.e. for its ability to induce mutations at the intended locus). Scientists using this zinc finger array in a publication should notify and acknowledge NIH grant number R01 GM088040 in the publication. Other Articles: "Oligomerized pool engineering (OPEN): an 'open-source' protocol for making customized zinc-finger arrays." Maeder ML et al. (Nat Protoc. 2009 Sept 17. 4(10):1471-1501. Pubmed ID: 19798082 "Targeted mutagenesis in zebrafish using customized zinc-finger nucleases." Foley JE et al. (Nat Protoc. 2009 Dec 3. 4(12):1855-1867. Pubmed ID: 20010934
How to cite: Encephalopsin (Opn3)_L (OZ541) was a gift from Keith Joung (Addgene plasmid # 28066 ; http://n2t.net/addgene:28066 ; RRID:Addgene_28066)
